>Addgene plasmid #145425 | pGBW-m4046311 | addgene full sequence | sequence record 292551 | Addgene NGS Result
GATTTAAATGGTCAGTTAGAGCGGCCGCTTGCTATATTGAAGTACGGATTAGAAGCCGCCGAGCGGGCGA
CAGCCCTCCGACGGAAGACTCTCCTCCGTGCGTCCTCGTCTTCACCGGTCGCGTTCCTGAAACGCAGATG
TGCCTCGCGCCGCACTGCTCCGAACAATAAAGATTCTACAATACTAGCTTTTATGGTTATGAAGAGGAAA
AATTGGCAGTAACCTGGCCCCACAAACCTTCAAATTAACGAATCAAATTAACAACCATAGGATGATAATG
CGATTAGTTTTTTAGCCTTATTTCTGGGGTAATTAATCAGCGAAGCGATGATTTTTGATCTATTAACAGA
TATATAAATGGAAAAGCTGCATAACCACTTTAACTAATACTTTCAACATTTTCAGTTTGTATTACTTCTT
ATTCAAATGTCATAAAAGTATCAACAAAAAATTGTTAATATACCTCTATACTTTAACGTCAAGGAGAAAA
AACTATAATGTTTCATCTCGTTGACTTTCAGGTTACTATAGCAGAGATATTACTAATTATTATGAGGACT
TTTAAAGTTTCCATTTGGAATCTTGATTACATCATAAACCTCATAATTAAAAATTTATCTAAGTCACTAA
CTGAGAATAAATATTCTCAATTAGATGAAGAGCAACCAATGGAGATTGATCTCGTGCCGAGAGGTTCTTG
GAGCCATCCGCAGTTTGAAAAATAAACAGGCCCCTTTTCCTTTGTCGATATCATGTAATTAGTTATGTCA
CGCTTACATTCACGCCCTCCTCCCACATCCGCTCTAACCGAAAAGGAAGGAGTTAGACAACCTGAAGTCT
AGGTCCCTATTTATTTTTTTTAATAGTTATGTTAGTATTAAGAACGTTATTTATATTTCAAATTTTTCTT
TTTTTTCTGTACAAAGCGGCCGCCGAACCACTAGTGCACTGCAGTACACGGTTTCCTTGAAATTTTTTTG
ATTCGGTAATCTCCGAACAGAAGGAAGAACGAAGGAAGGAGCACAGACTTAGATTGGTATATATACGCAT
ATGTAGTGTTGAAGAAACATGAAATTGCCCAGTATTCTTAACCCAACTGCACAGAACAAAAACGTGCAGG
AAACGAAGATAAATCATGTCGAAAGCTACATATAAGGAACGTGCTGCTACTCATCCTAGTCCTGTTGCTG
CCAAGCTATTTAATATCATGCACGAAAAGCAAACAAACTTGTGTGCTTCATTGGATGTTCGTACCACCAA
GGAATTACTGGAGTTAGTTGAAGCATTAGGTCCCAAAATTTGTTTACTAAAAACACATGTGGATATCTTG
ACTGATTTTTCCATGGAGGGCACAGTTAAGCCGCTAAAGGCATTATCCGCCAAGTACAATTTTTTACTCT
TCGAGGACAGAAAATTTGCTGACATTGGTAATACAGTCAAATTGCAGTACTCTGCGGGTGTATACAGAAT
AGCAGAATGGGCAGACATTACGAATGCACACGGTGTGGTGGGCCCAGGTATTGTTAGCGGTTTGAAGCAG
GCGGCAGAAGAAGTAACAAAGGAACCTAGAGGCCTTTTGATGTTAGCAGAATTGTCATGCAAGGGCTCCC
TATCTACTGGAGAATATACTAAGGGTACTGTTGACATTGCGAAGAGCGACAAAGATTTTGTTATCGGCTT
TATTGCTCAAAGAGACATGGGTGGAAGAGATGAAGGTTACGATTGGTTGATTATGACACCCGGTGTGGGT
TTAGATGACAAGGGAGATGCATTGGGTCAACAGTATAGAACCGTGGATGATGTGGTTTCTACAGGATCTG
ACATTATTATTGTTGGAAGAGGACTATTTGCAAAGGGAAGGGATGCTAAGGTAGAGGGTGAACGTTACAG
AAAAGCAGGCTGGGAAGCATATTTGAGAAGATGCGGCCAGCAAAACTAAAAAACTGTATTATAAGTAAAT
GCATGTATACTAAACTCACAAATTAGAGCTTCAATTTAATTATATCAGTTATTACCCGAGTAACGAAGCA
TCTGTGCTTCATTTTGTAGAACAAAAATGCAACGCGAGAGCGCTAATTTTTCAAACAAAGAATCTGAGCT
GCATTTTTACAGAACAGAAATGCAACGCGAAAGCGCTATTTTACCAACGAAGAATCTGTGCTTCATTTTT
GTAAAACAAAAATGCAACGCGAGAGCGCTAATTTTTCAAACAAAGAATCTGAGCTGCATTTTTACAGAAC
AGAAATGCAACGCGAGAGCGCTATTTTACCAACAAAGAATCTATACTTCTTTTTTGTTCTACAAAAATGC
ATCCCGAGAGCGCTATTTTTCTAACAAAGCATCTTAGATTACTTTTTTTCTCCTTTGTGCGCTCTATAAT
GCAGTCTCTTGATAACTTTTTGCACTGTAGGTCCGTTAAGGTTAGAAGAAGGCTACTTTGGTGTCTATTT
TCTCTTCCATAAAAAAAGCCTGACTCCACTTCCCGCGTTTACTGATTACTAGCGAAGCTGCGGGTGCATT
TTTTCAAGATAAAGGCATCCCCGATTATATTCTATACCGATGTGGATTGCGCATACTTTGTGAACAGAAA
GTGATAGCGTTGATGATTCTTCATTGGTCAGAAAATTATGAACGGTTTCTTCTATTTTGTCTCTATATAC
TACGTATAGGAAATGTTTACATTTTCGTATTGTTTTCGATTCACTCTATGAATAGTTCTTACTACAATTT
TTTTGTCTAAAGAGTAATACTAGAGATAAACATAAAAAATGTAGAGGTCGAGTTTAGATGCAAGTTCAAG
GAGCGAAAGGTGGATGGGTAGGTTATATAGGGATATAGCACAGAGATATATAGCAAAGAGATACTTTTGA
GCAATGTTTGTGGAAGCGGTATTCGCAATATTTTAGTAGCTCGTTACAGTCCGGTGCGTTTTTGGTTTTT
TGAAAGTGCGTCATCAGAGCGCTTTTGGTTTTCAAAAGCGCTCTGAAGTTCCTATACTTTCTAGCTAGAG
AATAGGAACTTCCCGAGCGGCCGCGTGTTACAAGCTTGACTCCAGCGTAACTGGACTGCAATCAACTCAC
TGGCTCACCTTCACGGGTGGGCCTTTCTTCGGTAGAAAATCAAAGGATCTTCTTGAGATCCTTTTTTTCT
GCGCGTAATCTGCTGCTTGCAAACAAAAAAACCACCGCTACCAGCGGTGGTTTGTTTGCCGGATCAAGAG
CTACCAACTCTTTTTCCGAGGTAACTGGCTTCAGCAGAGCGCAGATACCAAATACTGTTCTTCTAGTGTA
GCCGTAGTTAGGCCACCACTTCAAGAACTCTGTAGCACCGCCTACATACCTCGCTCTGCTAATCCTGTTA
CCAGTGGCTGCTGCCAGTGGCGATAAGTCGTGTCTTACCGGGTTGGACTCAAGACGATAGTTACCGGATA
AGGCGCAGCGGTCGGGCTGAACGGGGGGTTCGTGCACACAGCCCAGCTTGGAGCGAACGACCTACACCGA
ACTGAGATACCTACAGCGTGAGCTATGAGAAAGCGCCACGCTTCCCGAAGGGAGAAAGGCGGACAGGTAT
CCGGTAAGCGGCAGGGTCGGAACAGGAGAGCGCACGAGGGAGCTTCCAGGGGTAAACGCCTGGTATCTTT
ATAGTCCTGTCGGGTTTCGCCACCTCTGACTTGAGCATCGATTTTTGTGATGCTCGTCAGGGGGGCGGAG
CCTATGGAAAAACGCCAGCAACGCAGAAAGGCCCACCCGAAGGTGAGCCAGGTGATTACATTTGGGCCCT
CATCAGAGGTTTTCACCGTCATCACCGAAACGCGCGAGGCAGCTGCGGTAAAGCTCATCAGCGTGGTCGT
GAAGCGATTCACAGATGTCTGCCTGTTCATCCGCGTCCAGCTCGTTGAGTTTCTCCAGAAGCGTTAATGT
CTGGCTTCTGATAAAGCGGGCCATGTTAAGGGCGGTTTTTTCCTGTTTGGTCACTTACCAATGCTTAATC
AGTGAGGCACCTATCTCAGCGATCTGTCTATTTCGTTCATCCATAGTTGCCTGACTCCCCGTCGTGTAGA
TAACTACGATGCGGGAGGGCTTACCATCTGGCCCCAGTGCTGCAATGATACCGCGAGACCCACGCTCACC
GGCTCCAGATTTATCAGCAATAAACCAGCCAGCCGGGAGGGCCGAGCGCAGAAGTGATCCTGCAACTTTA
TCCGCCTCCATCCAGTCTATTAATTGTTGCCGGGAAGCTAGAGTAAGTAGTTCGCCAGTTAATAGTTTGC
GCAACGTTGTTGCCATTGCTACAGGCATCGTGGTGTCACGCTCGTCGTTTGGTATGGCTTCATTCAGCTC
CGGTTCCCAACGATCAAGGCGAGTTACATGATCCCCCATGTTGTGCAAAAAAGCGGTTAGCTCCTTCGGT
CCTCCGATCGTTGCCAGAAGTAAGTTGGCCGCAGTGTTATCACTCATGGTTATGGCAGCACTGCATAATT
CTCTTACTGTCATGCCATCCGTGAGATGCTTTTCTGTGACTGGTGAGTACTCAACCAAGTCATTCTGAGA
ATAGTGTATGCGGCGACCGAGTTGCTCTTGCCCGGCGTCAATACGGGATAATACCGCGCCACATAGCAGA
ACTTTAAAAGTGCTCATCATTGGAAAACGTTCTTCGGGGCGTAAACTCTCAAGGATCTTACCGCTGTTGA
GATCCAGTTCGATGTAACCCACTCGTGCACCCAACTGATCTTCAGCATCTTTTACTTTCACCAGCGTTTC
TGGGTGAGCAAAAACAGGAAGGCAAAATGCCGCAAAAAAGGGAATAAGGGCGACACGGAAATGTTGAATA
CTCATTTTAGCTTCCTTAGCTCCTGAAAATCTCGATAACTCAAAAAATACGCCCGGTAGTGATCTTATTT
CATTATGGTGAAAGTTGGAACCTCTTACGTGCCGATCAAGTCAAAAGCCTCCGGTCGGAGGCTTTTGACT
TTCTGCTATGGAGGTCAGGTAT
Features (pLannotate 1.2.2; 13 found; start..end, strand, type, name):
     45..486     +  promoter       GAL1 promoter: S. cerevisiae GAL1; inducible promoter, regulated by Gal4
    498..680     +  CDS            NS6_SARS2: Experimental evidence at protein level: Swiss-Prot protein existence level 1. Disrupts cell nuclear import complex formation by tethering karyopherin alpha 2 and karyopherin beta 1 to the membrane. Retention of import factors at the ER/Golgi membrane leads to a loss of transport into the nucleus. Thereby prevents STAT1 nuclear translocation in response to interferon signaling, thus blocking the expression of interferon stimulated genes (ISGs) that display multiple antiviral activities (PubMed:33097660). Suppresses IFN-beta production possibly by blocking IRF3 nuclear translocation (PubMed:3297
    751..923     +  terminator     CYC1 terminator (fragment): S. cerevisiae CYC1; transcription terminator for CYC1
    959..1135    +  promoter       URA3 promoter (fragment): S. cerevisiae URA3
   1136..1939    +  CDS            URA3: orotidine-5'-phosphate decarboxylase, required for uracil biosynthesis; S. cerevisiae URA3; yeast auxotrophic marker, counterselectable with 5-fluoroorotic acid (5-FOA)
   2022..3004    -  rep_origin     2μ ori: yeast 2μ plasmid origin of replication
   3082..3111    +  terminator     T3Te terminator: phage T3 early transcription terminator
   3133..3720    +  rep_origin     ori: high-copy-number ColE1/pMB1/pBR322/pUC origin of replication
   3732..3759    -  terminator     T7Te terminator: phage T7 early transcription terminator
   3783..3974    -  CDS            rop: Rop protein, which maintains plasmids at low copy number; rop
   3975..4835    -  CDS            AmpR: β-lactamase; bla; confers resistance to ampicillin, carbenicillin, and related antibiotics
   4836..4938    -  promoter       cat promoter: promoter of the E. coli cat gene encoding chloramphenicol acetyltransferase
   4939..4970    -  terminator     tonB terminator: bidirectional E. coli tonB-P14 transcription terminator
