[The description below was written by a language model from this plasmid's Addgene catalogue record and pLannotate feature annotations shown in this document.]
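Description:
pGBW-m4046311 is an episomal yeast expression plasmid for producing the SARS-CoV-2 ORF6 accessory protein in Saccharomyces cerevisiae. It is a yeast–E. coli shuttle vector. In yeast it replicates from the 2μ origin, which supports multicopy maintenance, and is selected through the URA3 marker, which complements uracil auxotrophy and can be counterselected with 5-fluoroorotic acid. In bacteria it is propagated from a ColE1/pUC-type origin and selected with ampicillin through a β-lactamase gene that the annotation places downstream of a cat promoter. The catalogue lists the plasmid as high copy. The feature table also calls a rop coding region next to AmpR, an element usually associated with lower copy number. Short phage T3Te and T7Te terminators and a tonB terminator flank the bacterial modules, presumably to insulate them from read-through transcription.

The payload is a wild-type ORF6 coding sequence made by gene synthesis. It sits between the galactose-inducible, Gal4-regulated GAL1 promoter and a CYC1 terminator fragment, so expression can be switched on by the carbon source. The catalogue entry describes a backbone-encoded C-terminal tag made up of a thrombin cleavage site followed by StrepII. This would allow affinity capture of the protein and later removal of the tag. The tag is not annotated as a separate feature in the table, although there is an unannotated gap between the ORF6 coding region and the terminator where it could lie.

ORF6 is described in the annotation as an interferon antagonist that interferes with nuclear import, blocking STAT1 translocation. The plasmid is thus suited to inducible expression of ORF6 in yeast for purification or functional study, though the record states no purpose beyond yeast expression.
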