Addgene plasmid #145425: pGBW-m4046311
Purpose: Yeast Expression plasmid for SARS-CoV-2 ORF6 protein
Depositing lab: Ginkgo Bioworks & Benjie Chen. Depositing organization: Ginkgo Bioworks.
Backbone
  Vector backbone: AmpR; 2u URA3
  Backbone size w/o insert (bp): 4078
  Vector type: Yeast Expression
  Selectable markers: URA3
Growth in bacteria
  Bacterial resistance: Ampicillin, 100 μg/mL
  Growth temperature: 37°C
  Growth strain: DH5alpha
  Copy number: High Copy
Gene/Insert
  Gene/Insert name: SARS-CoV-2 ORF6 protein
  Species: S. cerevisiae (budding yeast); Severe acute respiratory syndrome coronavirus 2
  Insert size (bp): 179
  Mutation: wt
  Entrez Gene: ORF6 (a.k.a. GU280_gp06)
  Promoter: pGAL1
  Tag / fusion protein: Cleavable thrombin;StrepII (C terminal on backbone)
  Cloning method: Unknown
Resource information
  A portion of this plasmid was derived from a plasmid made by: GinkgoBioworks
Depositor comments: NCBI Reference Sequence: YP_009724394.1. Created by gene synthesis with Not1 site.
How to cite: pGBW-m4046311 was a gift from Ginkgo Bioworks & Benjie Chen (Addgene plasmid # 145425 ; http://n2t.net/addgene:145425 ; RRID:Addgene_145425)
